Addgene plasmid #90327: pExchange_tdk_BT1311p-tetR-3
Purpose: Suicide vector for integration of a constitutively expressed TetR by promoter BT1311 at B. thetatiotaomicron genomic position 6193956 and 6193957
Depositing lab: Andrew Goodman. Depositing organization: Yale University. Publication: Engineered Regulatory Systems Modulate Gene Expression of Human Commensals in the Gut. Lim B, Zimmermann M, Barry NA, Goodman AL. Cell. 2017 Apr 20;169(3):547-558.e15. doi: 10.1016/j.cell.2017.03.045. PubMed 28431252.
Backbone
  Vector backbone: pExchange-tdk
  Vector type: Bacterial Expression
  Selectable markers: Erythromycin
Growth in bacteria
  Bacterial resistance: Ampicillin, 100 μg/mL
  Growth temperature: 37°C
  Growth strain: Pir1
  Copy number: Unknown
Gene/Insert
  Gene/Insert name: TetR
  Cloning method: Gibson Cloning
  Sequencing primers: 5′ GGAGAGACAGCCGAATACGA; 3′ AACACTTAACGGCTGACATGG
Terms and licenses: Academic/Nonprofit Terms; Industry Terms: Not Available to Industry
Depositor comments: Addgene's sequencing results found multiple mutations in ermG. The depositing lab confirmed that these mutations do not compromise erythromycin selection.
How to cite: pExchange_tdk_BT1311p-tetR-3 was a gift from Andrew Goodman (Addgene plasmid # 90327 ; http://n2t.net/addgene:90327 ; RRID:Addgene_90327)
