[The description below was written by a language model from this plasmid's Addgene catalogue record and pLannotate feature annotations shown in this document.]
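Description:
pExchange_tdk_BT1311p-tetR-3 is a 7,290-nt suicide (non-replicating) integration vector built on the pExchange-tdk backbone and used for allelic exchange in Bacteroides thetaiotaomicron. It carries the R6K γ origin, which needs the pi initiator protein to replicate. The plasmid is therefore maintained only in pir-expressing E. coli hosts such as Pir1, under ampicillin selection from the β-lactamase gene, and it cannot replicate in Bacteroides. An incP oriT, with an adjacent traJ fragment, allows conjugative transfer from E. coli into the recipient. Integrants in Bacteroides are selected with erythromycin through an rRNA adenine methylase gene. The automated annotation labels this gene as ermC-like, while the depositor calls it ermG. Repository sequencing found several mutations in it, and the depositor reports that they do not compromise erythromycin selection. The backbone also encodes B. thetaiotaomicron thymidine kinase (tdk). This gene is the standard counterselection marker in this system and is used to recover cells that have lost the vector through a second recombination event.

The payload is the E. coli tetracycline repressor TetR. According to the record it is expressed constitutively from the B. thetaiotaomicron BT1311 promoter, although the feature table does not annotate that promoter separately. The cassette was assembled by Gibson cloning. It appears to sit between unannotated regions and an aquaporin-like (aqpZ homolog) open reading frame, which are probably the genomic homology arms that direct insertion between chromosomal positions 6193956 and 6193957. The record does not explicitly define these arms. The construct installs a chromosomal TetR source for tetracycline-responsive control of gene expression in this gut commensal.
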