Features (pLannotate 1.2.2; 10 found; start..end, strand, type, name):
     30..890     -  CDS            AmpR: β-lactamase; bla; confers resistance to ampicillin, carbenicillin, and related antibiotics
    891..907     -  promoter       AmpR promoter (fragment): bla
   1378..2106    +  CDS            ermC': ERM_BACIU - Experimental evidence at protein level: Swiss-Prot protein existence level 1. This protein produces a dimethylation of the adenine residue at position 2085 in 23S rRNA, resulting in reduced affinity between ribosomes and macrolide-lincosamide-streptogramin B antibiotics. From Bacillus subtilis.
   2664..3260    +  CDS            tdk: KITH_BACTN - Protein inferred from homology: Swiss-Prot protein existence level 3. From Bacteroides thetaiotaomicron (strain ATCC 29148 / DSM 2079 / NCTC 10582 / E50 / VPI-5482).
   3308..3345    -  misc_feature   MCS (fragment): pBluescript multiple cloning site
   4755..5375    +  CDS            tetR: TETR2_ECOLX - Experimental evidence at protein level: Swiss-Prot protein existence level 1. TetR is the repressor of the tetracycline resistance element; its N-terminal region forms a helix-turn-helix structure and binds DNA. Binding of tetracycline to TetR reduces the repressor affinity for the tetracycline resistance gene (tetA) promoter operator sites. From Escherichia coli.
   5471..6127    -  CDS            aqpZ: AQPZ_CHRVO - Protein inferred from homology: Swiss-Prot protein existence level 3. Channel that permits osmotically driven movement of water in both directions. It is involved in the osmoregulation and in the maintenance of cell turgor during volume expansion in rapidly growing cells. It mediates rapid entry or exit of water in response to abrupt changes in osmolarity. From Chromobacterium violaceum (strain ATCC 12472 / DSM 30191 / JCM 1249 / NBRC 12614 / NCIMB 9131 / NCTC 9757).
   6521..6909    -  rep_origin     R6K γ ori: γ replication origin from E. coli plasmid R6K; requires the R6K initiator protein pi for replication
   7080..7189    +  oriT           oriT: incP origin of transfer
   7222..7267    +  CDS            traJ (fragment): oriT-recognizing protein; traJ
>Addgene plasmid #90327 | pExchange_tdk_BT1311p-tetR-3 | addgene full sequence | sequence record 180033 | Addgene NGS Result
ACGCGTTATGAGTAAACTTGGTCTGACAGTTACCAATGCTTAATCAGTGAGGCACCTATCTCAGCGATCT
GTCTATTTCGTTCATCCATAGTTGCCTGACTCCCCGTCGTGTAGATAACTACGATACGGGAGGGCTTACC
ATCTGGCCCCAGTGCTGCAATGATACCGCGAGACCCACGCTCACCGGCTCCAGATTTATCAGCAATAAAC
CAGCCAGCCGGAAGGGCCGAGCGCAGAAGTGGTCCTGCAACTTTATCCGCCTCCATCCAGTCTATTAATT
GTTGCCGGGAAGCTAGAGTAAGTAGTTCGCCAGTTAATAGTTTGCGCAACGTTGTTGCCATTGCTACAGG
CATCGTGGTGTCACGCTCGTCGTTTGGTATGGCTTCATTCAGCTCCGGTTCCCAACGATCAAGGCGAGTT
ACATGATCCCCCATGTTGTGCAAAAAAGCGGTTAGCTCCTTCGGTCCTCCGATCGTTGTCAGAAGTAAGT
TGGCCGCAGTGTTATCACTCATGGTTATGGCAGCACTGCATAATTCTCTTACTGTCATGCCATCCGTAAG
ATGCTTTTCTGTGACTGGTGAGTACTCAACCAAGTCATTCTGAGAATAGTGTATGCGGCGACCGAGTTGC
TCTTGCCCGGCGTCAATACGGGATAATACCGCGCCACATAGCAGAACTTTAAAAGTGCTCATCATTGGAA
AACGTTCTTCGGGGCGAAAACTCTCAAGGATCTTACCGCTGTTGAGATCCAGTTCGATGTAACCCACTCG
TGCACCCAACTGATCTTCAGCATCTTTTACTTTCACCAGCGTTTCTGGGTGAGCAAAAACAGGAAGGCAA
AATGCCGCAAAAAAGGGAATAAGGGCGACACGGAAATGTTGAATACTCATACTCTTCCTTTTTCAATCAT
GGCCGCGGGATTAAAAGTCGGGGATTGGTGAACAAAAAGGTGTTTCTCTCTTTAAGAGAAATATCGTTTT
GCTAAACAGTTGATATTGAGGTATCATTTTATCGTAAAAGACATTTTTGCTCAACAATTGCTTGACGGAA
ATCAACAAATTTTAGCATTTTGTAAAAAAGTCGCTATATAATTTGGTGAATTGGAGTTATTTTCATATTT
TTGCATCCCGAAGAGTTTCTCTTAAAGAGAGAAACATCTTTTGCATACCTTTTCCGACCGAATTTTTATG
TCGTAAAGAGGGGCTTTGCAGGGGGTGGACTCAGAAAGATGAGAATAGATGACTATTGTAGTTGAAACAC
ATAGAAAGTTGCTGATATACAGACCGATACGCATATCGGGATGAACCATGAGTACGTTCTTTTCTCAAAA
AACATAAATATTCGAAAAGAGATGCAATAAATTAAGGAGAGGTTATAATGAACAAAGTAAATATAAAAGA
TAGTCAAAATTTTATTACTTCAAAATATCACATAGAAAAAATAATGAATTGCATAAGTTTAGATGAAAAA
GATAACATCTTTGAAATAGGTGCAGGGAAAGGTCATTTTACTGCTGGATTGGTAAAGAGATGTAATTTTG
TAACGGCGATAGAAATTGATTCTAAATTATGTGAGGTAACTCGTAATAAGCTCTTAAATTATCCTAACTA
TCAAATAGTAAATGATGATATACTGAAATTTACATTTCCTAGCCACAATCCATATAAAATATTTGGCAGC
ATACCTTACAACATAAGCACAAATATAATTCGAAAAATTGTTTTTGAAAGTTCAGCCACAATAAGTTATT
TAATAGTGGAATATGGTTTTGCTAAAATGTTATTAGATACAAACAGATCACTAGCATTGCTGTTAATGGC
AGAGGTAGATATTTCTATATTAGCAAAAATTCCTAGGTATTATTTCCATCCAAAACCTAAAGTGGATAGC
ACATTAATTGTATTAAAAAGAAAGCCAGCAAAAATGGCATTTAAAGAGAGAAAAAAATATGAAACTTTTG
TAATGAAATGGGTTAACAAAGAGTACGAAAAACTGTTTACAAAAAATCAATTTAATAAAGCTTTAAAACA
TGCGAGAATATATGATATAAACAATATTAGTTTCGAACAATTTGTATCGCTATTTAATAGTTATAAAATA
TTTAACGGCTAAAAACAATAGGCCACATGCAACTGTAAATGTTTACGCGTCCTCGGTACCGCTTCTTCCA
CAACAGTCTGCGGTTCCTGTACTATCACAGGTTCATCTTCTCCCGGTGCTGTCGCTTCATTCTCTTCCAC
GACCTTCTCTTCTATCACCGGACATTCAACTTCCTCTATTACAGGGGCTTGTTCTTCAACAATGGGGGCT
TCACTTTCCGCTTCCGCTACAGGAGAAGGCGAGGCTTCCACCGGCACAGCACTTATCTCTTCCGACAACT
GTTCCAAACGCTCCTGCATACGTAGGATGCTCCGCTTCAACAGTTCAGACAAAGTCTGAGTCGGCTCTTT
AGAAAACGTATTCATGAGTAGCTTCAGCTCATGAACATCCAGCTCAATATCTGTTAATAGCTTCTGTTTC
ATTTCCATCCATTGTTATTATGGTGCGAATGTAGGAATAATTTATGCAATAACTTAAAATAATGGATAAT
TTAACAGTTCTTGTACATCGAATTGTTTACCTTTGTCCACTCATTTATTTAATCAAGAAAGCACAAAAAT
CACATGGTATTATTTTCAGAAGACCACATACAAGAGACCAGAAGAAGAGGTAGAATAGAGGTAATCTGCG
GTTCAATGTTCTCCGGAAAGACGGAGGAATTGATTCGTAGGATGAAGAGAGCCAAGTTCGCACGCCAGCG
TGTAGAGATATTCAAACCGGCCATCGACACCCGTTATTCGGAAGAAGACGTGGTATCACACGACAGTCAT
TCCATCGCGTCCACCCCTATCGATTCATCGGCTAGTATCCTGTTGTTCACTTCTGAAATAGATGTAGTCG
GCATCGACGAAGCACAGTTCTTTGATGACGGACTGATTGACGTATGCAGGCAGCTTGCCAATAACGGCAT
CCGTGTCATCATCGCCGGACTGGATATGGACTTTAAAGGGAATCCCTTCGGACCGATGCCTCAATTATGT
GCCATTGCCGATGAAGTTTCCAAAGTTCATGCGATCTGCGTGAAGTGCGGTGATCTGGCATCTTTCTCTC
ATCGTACCGTCAAGAATGACAAGCAGGTACTTCTAGGAGAGACAGCCGAATACGAGCCGCTTTGCAGGGA
GTGCTACCTCCGTGCACGGGGAGAGGACGGACAGAAGATATAAACTCTATTTAAAACATATATGGAAAGA
AAGAAGATAACATTCGAGTCGACGGTATCGATAAGCTTGATATCGAATTCCTGCACATCGTGAAGCAGAT
CCTGAGCTGTATCACGGTCGCCGGTATAGCGCAGACAGACGCCTAGCAAACGCCCTCCATAATGCTCATA
CAATTCTTTGCGGGCTCGATTATTTCCCAGCCTGCATTGTTCCGACAACTCAAATTCTTCCATTTGCTTA
TACACGTGTTTACCTTATAAATGCAGCAAAGATAGAAATACTGCACAGAGAGAACAACTCTTTTGCAACT
TTTGTTTCTTTAACAGATCCAAATGCAATATTTTCTCCCCCCTTGCATTTTCAGAGTACAAAGCAAGTAA
ATAGTACTCATTAAAAAACATTTTTATAGTATATGAAGAAATTTAAATTCATTGCATTTATTATTGCTGT
TATGACCACAATGCCGATACTTCAGTCGTGTCTGGATGATGATGACTCCTCATCCGATTCACTGGTCATC
AGCACCATCAATCTGATCAGCCCGGATAGCAAGGATTTCTATTTCACTCTGGATGATGGAAAAACAATGT
TCCCGAGCAATGGAAACGGATGGATCAGTGACAAGAATAAAGACGGGCAACGCGCCTTTGTGATATTCAA
AGAGCTGGAAGAACCGGTGAAGGGATATGACTATAATATTCAGGTAAGAGAAATAAAAGAGATCCTGACC
AAAGAAATCGTGACTATGGGGGAAGGAGAAAATACGGAAGAGAAGATCGGAGACGATAAAATCAATTCTA
CTTATATGTGGATTACCCAAGACAAGAAATATCTGACAATCGAATTCCAATATTACGGCACGCATAGCGA
GGACAAGAAACATTTCCTGAATCTGGTCATCAACAACAAGGAAGCTGAACCCGCTGCCGATGATGCCAAC
GATGAGTATATCGATCTTGAATTCCGGCATAACGACGAAGGCGACACCGCCGACCGTCTGGGCGAAGGGT
ATATATCTTTCAAACTGGATAAGATTCAAGATCAGATGAAAGGCAAGAAAGGACTCAGAATACGTGTCAA
GACCTTATATAACGGGGAAAAATTCTATGAAGTGAAATTCCCCTCATCTAATTAAATCTAGTAATTATAG
AAACACTCTTTTTATTATAATATATAATTACGCAAAAGAGGGCGTGATCTGGAAGAAGCAATGAAAGCTG
CTGTTAAGTCTCCGAATCAGGTATTGTTCCTGACAGGTGTATTCCCATCCGGTAAACGCGGATACTTTGC
AGTTGATCTGACTCAGGAATAAATTATAAATTAAGGTAAGAAGATTGTAGGATAAGCTAATGAAATAGAA
AAAGGATGCCGTCACACAACTTGTCGGCATTCTTTTTTGTTTTATTAGTTGAAAATATAGTGAAAAAGTT
GCCTAAATATGTATGTTAACAAATTATTTGTCGTAACTTTGCACTCCAAATCTGTTTTTAAAGAATGTCT
AGATTAGATAAAAGTAAAGTGATTAACAGCGCATTAGAGCTGCTTAATGAGGTCGGAATCGAAGGTTTAA
CAACCCGTAAACTCGCCCAGAAGCTAGGTGTAGAGCAGCCTACATTGTATTGGCATGTAAAAAATAAGCG
GGCTTTGCTCGACGCCTTAGCCATTGAGATGTTAGATAGGCACCATACTCACTTTTGCCCTTTAGAAGGG
GAAAGCTGGCAAGATTTTTTACGTAATAACGCTAAAAGTTTTAGATGTGCTTTACTAAGTCATCGCGATG
GAGCAAAAGTACATTTAGGTACACGGCCTACAGAAAAACAGTATGAAACTCTCGAAAATCAATTAGCCTT
TTTATGCCAACAAGGTTTTTCACTAGAGAATGCATTATATGCACTCAGCGCTGTGGGGCATTTTACTTTA
GGTTGCGTATTGGAAGATCAAGAGCATCAAGTCGCTAAAGAAGAAAGGGAAACACCTACTACTGATAGTA
TGCCGCCATTATTACGACAAGCTATCGAATTATTTGATCACCAAGGTGCAGAGCCAGCCTTCTTATTCGG
CCTTGAATTGATCATATGCGGATTAGAAAAACAGCTGAAATGTGAATCTGGATCTTAAACAGTTGTGAAA
CTCTCGCCCTTAATTTTATCATAAAGTGATCCGTTTATTTCTTCTTATTATTTCTTTTCATTCTTGTCAC
CGAAATAATTCCAGACGAGCGCACTGACAGCCGCTCCTACAAACGGCGCTACAATAAACAGCCACAACTG
CGACAACGCTTCTCCACCCTGGAACAATGCCGGACCGATGCTACGTGCCGGATTGACGGAAGTACCTGTA
ATAGGGATACATACGATATGCACCAATACCAGAGAAAGACCGATGGCAAGGCCTGCGAAAGCTCCCGCCC
CTTTCTTCGGATCGGTAGACCCCAGCACCACCAATACAAAAATGAAAGTAAAGACCACTTCTGCGATGAA
TGCCTGTAGCATCTCGCCGTCACCAAAGCCGTTGGAACCGGTAGCCGTCGGTCCGTCATGCCCGCCGGTG
GTCACCAGGGCATAAAGAATAGCCGAACCGATAATCGCTCCTATAACCTGGAAAAGCATATACATACCCG
CATCTTTTCCATTCATACGACCCGAGAGGAATACTCCTAACGTAATAGCAGGATTGATGTGACATCCCGA
AATACCTCCGATAGCATACGCCATCGCCACTACTGAAAGTCCAAATGCCAAAGCAACGCCGACCGTTCCC
ACGCCGGCTCCTACAGTACCAGCCATACTGCCGGCAAAAACAGCACTTCCACATCCCATCAGGACGAGCA
CCATCGTCCCAATCATTTCTGCAATGTATTTTTTCATATTACTAAATAAAAAATGGTTGATTCTCCAAAT
ATAAGGAATTAATACCTAGATTCAAAATGTATGTGCCTAATTATTACTATCTTTGCAGCATTTTTGAATA
AAACCACCAAACCATAAAATGAAAAAAGGACTTTTTTATGCTATACTGGCCTCTGTATTATGGGCTATCG
TCAATCCGTTTATCAAGCAGGGGCTGAGTTACGACTTTTCGCCGATGAACTTTGCAGGAATCCGCTTTAC
CACTGTAGGTATCATTCTTTTTGCTTATACCTGGCATAAGGGAATGTGGAAAGAAATACGCCAACACAGC
AAACTGTTTCTGAATCTGATCCTGATCAATATGTTTATGGGGTACACGGCTTTCGCCACCGCGGTGGAGG
GGAATTCCCATGTCAGCCGTTAAGTGTTCCTGTGTCACTCAAAATTGCTTTGAGAGGCTCTAAGGGCTTC
TCAGTGCGTTACATCCCTGGCTTGTTGTCCACAACCGTTAAACCTTAAAAGCTTTAAAAGCCTTATATAT
TCTTTTTTTTCTTATAAAACTTAAAACCTTAGAGGCTATTTAAGTTGCTGATTTATATTAATTTTATTGT
TCAAACATGAGAGCTTAGTACGTGAAACATGAGAGCTTAGTACGTTAGCCATGAGAGCTTAGTACGTTAG
CCATGAGGGTTTAGTTCGTTAAACATGAGAGCTTAGTACGTTAAACATGAGAGCTTAGTACGTGAAACAT
GAGAGCTTAGTACGTACTATCAACAGGTTGAACTGCTGATCTTCAGATCCTCTACGCCGGACGCATCGTG
GCCGGATCAATTCCGTTTTCCGCTGCATAACCCTGCTTCGGGGTCATTATAGCGATTTTTTCGGTATATC
CATCCTTTTTCGCACGATATACAGGATTTTGCCAAAGGGTTCGTGTAGACTTTCCTTGGTGTATCCAACG
GCGTCAGCCGGGCAGGATAGGTGAAGTAGGCCCACCCGCGAGCGGGTGTTCCTTCTTCACTGTCCCTTAT
TCGCACCTGGCGGTGCTCAACGGGAATCCTGCTCTGCGAGGCTGGCCGGCTACCGCCGGCGTAACAGATG
AGGGCAAGCGGATGGCTGATGAAACCAAGCCAACCAGGAAGGGCAGCCCACCTATCACGGAATTGATCCC
CCTCGAATTG
